>Addgene plasmid #53845 | C21orf119_pCSdest | addgene partial sequence | sequence record 94819 | CMV-F 5'-CGCAAATGGGCGGTAGGCGTG-3'
GCATGCTCGTTTAGGGACCGCCATTCTGCCTGGGGACGTCGGAGCAAGCTTGATTTAGGTGACACTATAG
AATACAAGCTACTTGTTCTTTTTGCAGGATCCCATCGATTCGAATTCAAGGATCACAAGTTTGTACAAAA
AAGCAGGCACCATGGGGCGAGCGGACACTCCACGACACCCCCCGCCCCCGGCTGCAGGGTTTGGGGTCCA
CCGGGGCGCATTTCTGATCCCAGTGGCTCTTCGGGTGCTCTTGGCCGGAAGAACTCCCAGACCTTTCACT
CCTGGCCTGGCCGATCCACGAAGACTCGGGCCCCGGCGCGTCCAAGCAGCACAATAGAACCCAGCTTTCT
TGTACAAAGTGGTGATCCTCTCGAGCCTCTAGAACTATAGTGAGTCGTATTACGTAGATCCAGACATGAT
AAGATACATTGATGAGTTTGGACAAACCACAACTAGAATGCAGTGAAAAAAATGCTTTATTTGTGAAATT
TGTGATGCTATTGCTTTATTTGTAACCATTATAAGCTGCAATAAACAAGTTAACAACAACAATTGCATTC
ATTTTATGTTTCAGGTTCAGGGGGAGGTGTGGGAGGTTTTTTAATTCGCGGCCGCGGCGCCAATGCATTG
GGCCCGGTACCCAGCTTTTGTTCCCTTTAGTGAGGGTTAATTGCGCGCTTGGCGTAATCATGGTCATAGC
TGTTTCCTGTGTGAAATTGTTATCCGCTCACAATTCCACACAACATACGAGCCGGGAGCATAAAGTGTAA
AGCCTGGGGTGCCTAATGAGTGAGCTAACTCACATTAATTGCG
