>Addgene plasmid #53845 | C21orf119_pCSdest | addgene partial sequence | sequence record 95014 | EBV-rev 5'-GTGGTTTGTCCAAACTCATC-3'
TACGACTCACTATAGTTCTAGAGGCTCGAGAGGATCACCACTTTGTACAAGAAAGCTGGGTTCTATTGTG
CTGCTTGGACGCGCCGGGGCCCGAGTCTTCGTGGATCGGCCAGGCCAGGAGTGAAAGGTCTGGGAGTTCT
TCCGGCCAAGAGCACCCGAAGAGCCACTGGGATCAGAAATGCGCCCCGGTGGACCCCAAACCCTGCAGCC
GGGGGCGGGGGGTGTCGTGGAGTGTCCGCTCGCCCCATGGTGCCTGCTTTTTTGTACAAACTTGTGATCC
TTGAATTCGAATCGATGGGATCCTGCAAAAAGAACAAGTAGCTTGTATTCTATAGTGTCACCTAAATCAA
GCTTGCTCCGACGTCCCCAGGCAGAATGGCGGTTCCCTAAACGAGCATTGCTTATATAGACCTCCCATTA
GGCACGCCTACCGCCCATTTACGTCAATGGAACGCCCATTTGCGTCATTGCCCCTCCCCATTGACGTCAA
TGGGGATGTACTTGGCAGCCATCGCGGGCCATTTACCGCCATTGACGTCAATGGGAGTACTGCCAATGTA
CCCTGGCGTACTTCCAATAGTAATGTACTTGCCAAGTTACTATTAATAGATATTGATGTACTGCCAAGTG
GGCCATTTACCGTCATTGACGTCAATAGGGGGCGTGAGAACGGATATGAATGGGCAATGAGCCATCCCAT
TGACGTCAATGGTGGGTGGTCCTATTGACGTCAATGGGCATTGAGCCAGGCGGGCCATTTACCGTAATTG
ACGTCAAT
