[The description below was written by a language model from this plasmid's Addgene catalogue record.]
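Description:
C21orf119_pCSdest is a Gateway-derived expression clone carrying the human chromosome 21 open reading frame C21orf119 (also known as PRED84 or MGC14136) in the pCSDest destination backbone, a Gateway-adapted vector of about 4.1 kb without insert. The insert is short, 186 bp, and was introduced by Gateway recombination, so it should be flanked by the att sites left behind by that reaction, although no feature table is provided to confirm their positions. The plasmid is catalogued as a mammalian expression vector, is maintained in E. coli at high copy number, and is selected with ampicillin. The depositor's comment points to a reference transcript with a non-coding RNA-type accession prefix, which suggests the locus may be annotated as non-coding, but the record does not address whether the cloned segment encodes a protein.

Two promoters are listed upstream of the insert, CMV and SP6. The CMV promoter drives strong constitutive transcription by RNA polymerase II after transfection or DNA injection into vertebrate cells. The SP6 bacteriophage promoter allows in vitro synthesis of RNA from the same template, which can then be microinjected into embryos. No epitope tags, reporters or fusion partners are recorded, and other backbone elements such as the polyadenylation signal and the replication origin are not stated.

The associated publication is a survey of how expressing human chromosome 21 genes affects early development in zebrafish. This clone therefore appears to be one member of a systematic collection of such genes built in a common vector, intended for overexpression screening in embryos in the context of gene dosage effects relevant to trisomy 21.
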