Addgene plasmid #53845: C21orf119_pCSdest
Depositing lab: Roger Reeves. Depositing organization: Johns Hopkins University and School of Medicine. Publication: Survey of Human Chromosome 21 Gene Expression Effects on Early Development in Danio rerio. Edie S, Zaghloul NA, Leitch CC, Klinedinst DK, Lebron J, Thole JF, McCallion AS, Katsanis N, Reeves RH. G3 (Bethesda). 2018 Jul 2;8(7):2215-2223. doi: 10.1534/g3.118.200144. PubMed 29760202.
Backbone
  Vector backbone: pCSDest
  Backbone manufacturer: Lawson Lab (Addgene Plasmid 22423)
  Backbone size w/o insert (bp): 4095
  Vector type: Mammalian Expression
Growth in bacteria
  Bacterial resistance: Ampicillin, 100 μg/mL
  Growth temperature: 37°C
  Growth strain: Top10
  Copy number: High Copy
Gene/Insert
  Gene/Insert name: C21orf119
  Species: H. sapiens (human)
  Insert size (bp): 186
  Entrez Gene: C21orf119 (a.k.a. PRED84, MGC14136)
  Promoter: SP6 and CMV
  Cloning method: Gateway Cloning
  Sequencing primers: 5′ CMV-F; 3′ EBV-Rev
Terms and licenses: Academic/Nonprofit Terms; Industry Terms
Depositor comments: NR_026845
How to cite: C21orf119_pCSdest was a gift from Roger Reeves (Addgene plasmid # 53845 ; http://n2t.net/addgene:53845 ; RRID:Addgene_53845)
